>Addgene plasmid #89706 | pAAVS1-delta8.2R | addgene full sequence | sequence record 178344 | Addgene NGS Result
CTCTGGTACCCAGCTTTTGTTCCCTTTAGTGAGGGTTAATTGCGCGCTTGGCGTAATCATGGTCATAGCT
GTTTCCTGTGTGAAATTGTTATCCGCTCACAATTCCACACAACATACGAGCCGGGAGCATAAAGTGTAAA
GCCTGGGGTGCCTAATGAGTGAGCTAACTCACATTAATTGCGTTGCGCTCACTGCCCGCTTTCCAGTCGG
GAAACCTGTCGTGCCAGCTGCATTAATGAATCGGCCAACGCGCGGGGAGAGGCGGTTTGCGTATTGGGCG
CTCTTCCGCTTCCTCGCTCACTGACTCGCTGCGCTCGGTCGTTCGGCTGCGGCGAGCGGTATCAGCTCAC
TCAAAGGCGGTAATACGGTTATCCACAGAATCAGGGGATAACGCAGGAAAGAACATGTGAGCAAAAGGCC
AGCAAAAGGCCAGGAACCGTAAAAAGGCCGCGTTGCTGGCGTTTTTCCATAGGCTCCGCCCCCCTGACGA
GCATCACAAAAATCGACGCTCAAGTCAGAGGTGGCGAAACCCGACAGGACTATAAAGATACCAGGCGTTT
CCCCCTGGAAGCTCCCTCGTGCGCTCTCCTGTTCCGACCCTGCCGCTTACCGGATACCTGTCCGCCTTTC
TCCCTTCGGGAAGCGTGGCGCTTTCTCATAGCTCACGCTGTAGGTATCTCAGTTCGGTGTAGGTCGTTCG
CTCCAAGCTGGGCTGTGTGCACGAACCCCCCGTTCAGCCCGACCGCTGCGCCTTATCCGGTAACTATCGT
CTTGAGTCCAACCCGGTAAGACACGACTTATCGCCACTGGCAGCAGCCACTGGTAACAGGATTAGCAGAG
CGAGGTATGTAGGCGGTGCTACAGAGTTCTTGAAGTGGTGGCCTAACTACGGCTACACTAGAAGAACAGT
ATTTGGTATCTGCGCTCTGCTGAAGCCAGTTACCTTCGGAAAAAGAGTTGGTAGCTCTTGATCCGGCAAA
CAAACCACCGCTGGTAGCGGTGGTTTTTTTGTTTGCAAGCAGCAGATTACGCGCAGAAAAAAAGGATCTC
AAGAAGATCCTTTGATCTTTTCTACGGGGTCTGACGCTCAGTGGAACGAAAACTCACGTTAAGGGATTTT
GGTCATGAGATTATCAAAAAGGATCTTCACCTAGATCCTTTTAAATTAAAAATGAAGTTTTAAATCAATC
TAAAGTATATATGAGTAAACTTGGTCTGACAGTTACCAATGCTTAATCAGTGAGGCACCTATCTCAGCGA
TCTGTCTATTTCGTTCATCCATAGTTGCCTGACTCCCCGTCGTGTAGATAACTACGATACGGGAGGGCTT
ACCATCTGGCCCCAGTGCTGCAATGATACCGCGAGACCCACGCTCACCGGCTCCAGATTTATCAGCAATA
AACCAGCCAGCCGGAAGGGCCGAGCGCAGAAGTGGTCCTGCAACTTTATCCGCCTCCATCCAGTCTATTA
ATTGTTGCCGGGAAGCTAGAGTAAGTAGTTCGCCAGTTAATAGTTTGCGCAACGTTGTTGCCATTGCTAC
AGGCATCGTGGTGTCACGCTCGTCGTTTGGTATGGCTTCATTCAGCTCCGGTTCCCAACGATCAAGGCGA
GTTACATGATCCCCCATGTTGTGCAAAAAAGCGGTTAGCTCCTTCGGTCCTCCGATCGTTGTCAGAAGTA
AGTTGGCCGCAGTGTTATCACTCATGGTTATGGCAGCACTGCATAATTCTCTTACTGTCATGCCATCCGT
AAGATGCTTTTCTGTGACTGGTGAGTACTCAACCAAGTCATTCTGAGAATAGTGTATGCGGCGACCGAGT
TGCTCTTGCCCGGCGTCAATACGGGATAATACCGCGCCACATAGCAGAACTTTAAAAGTGCTCATCATTG
GAAAACGTTCTTCGGGGCGAAAACTCTCAAGGATCTTACCGCTGTTGAGATCCAGTTCGATGTAACCCAC
TCGTGCACCCAACTGATCTTCAGCATCTTTTACTTTCACCAGCGTTTCTGGGTGAGCAAAAACAGGAAGG
CAAAATGCCGCAAAAAAGGGAATAAGGGCGACACGGAAATGTTGAATACTCATACTCTTCCTTTTTCAAT
ATTATTGAAGCATTTATCAGGGTTATTGTCTCATGAGCGGATACATATTTGAATGTATTTAGAAAAATAA
ACAAATAGGGGTTCCGCGCACATTTCCCCGAAAAGTGCCACCTAAATTGTAAGCGTTAATATTTTGTTAA
AATTCGCGTTAAATTTTTGTTAAATCAGCTCATTTTTTAACCAATAGGCCGAAATCGGCAAAATCCCTTA
TAAATCAAAAGAATAGACCGAGATAGGGT
[37 nt withheld, positions 2340-2376]
AAAGAACGTGGACTCCAACGTCAAAGG
[49 nt withheld, positions 2404-2452]
T
[91 nt withheld, positions 2454-2544]
G
[124 nt withheld, positions 2546-2669]
CCCATTCGCCATTCAGGCTGCGCAACTGTTGGGAAGGGCGATCGGTGCGGGCCTCTTCGCTATTACGCCA
GCTGGCGAAAGGGGGATGTGCTGCAAGGCGATTAAGTTGGGTAACGCCAGGGTTTTCCCAGTCACGACGT
TGTAAAACGACGGCCAGTGAGCGCGCGTAATACGACTCACTATAGGGCGAATTGGAGCTCCACCGCGGTG
CTTTCTCTGACCAGCATTCTCTCCCCTGGGCCTGTGCCGCTTTCTGTCTGCAGCTTGTGGCCTGGGTCAC
CTCTACGGCTGGCCCAGATCCTTCCCTGCCGCCTCCTTCAGGTTCCGTCTTCCTCCACTCCCTCTTCCCC
TTGCTCTCTGCTGTGTTGCTGCCCAAGGATGCTCTTTCCGGAGCACTTCCTTCTCGGCGCTGCACCACGT
GATGTCCTCTGAGCGGATCCTCCCCGTGTCTGGGTCCTCTCCGGGCATCTCTCCTCCCTCACCCAACCCC
ATGCCGTCTTCACTCGCTGGGTTCCCTTTTCCTTCTCCTTCTGGGGCCTGTGCCATCTCTCGTTTCTTAG
GATGGCCTTCTCCGACGGATGTCTCCCTTGCGTCCCGCCTCCCCTTCTTGTAGGCCTGCATCATCACCGT
TTTTCTGGACAACCCCAAAGTACCCCGTCTCCCTGGCTTTAGCCACCTCTCCATCCTCTTGCTTTCTTTG
CCTGGACACCCCGTTCTCCTGTGGATTCGGGTCACCTCTCACTCCTTTCATTTGGGCAGCTCCCCTACCC
CCCTTACCTCTCTAGTCTGTGCTAGCTCTTCCAGCCCCCTGTCATGGCATCTTCCAGGGGTCCGAGAGCT
CAGCTAGTCTTCTTCCTCCAACCCGGGCCCCTATGTCCACTTCAGGACAGCATGTTTGCTGCCTCCAGGG
ATCCTGTGTCCCCGAGCTGGGACCACCTTATATTCCCAGGGCCGGTTAATGTGGCTCTGGTTCTGGGTAC
TTTTATCTGTCCCCTCCACCCCACAGTGGGGACGCGTGAATTCGAGCTCGCCCGACATTGATTATTGACT
AGTTATTAATAGTAATCAATTACGGGGTCATTAGTTCATAGCCCATATATGGAGTTCCGCGTTACATAAC
TTACGGTAAATGGCCCGCCTGGCTGACCGCCCAACGACCCCCGCCCATTGACGTCAATAATGACGTATGT
TCCCATAGTAACGCCAATAGGGACTTTCCATTGACGTCAATGGGTGGAGTATTTACGGTAAACTGCCCAC
TTGGCAGTACATCAAGTGTATCATATGCCAAGTACGCCCCCTATTGACGTCAATGACGGTAAATGGCCCG
CCTGGCATTATGCCCAGTACATGACCTTATGGGACTTTCCTACTTGGCAGTACATCTACGTATTAGTCAT
CGCTATTACCATGGTGATGCGGTTTTGGCAGTACATCAATGGGCGTGGATAGCGGTTTGACTCACGGGGA
TTTCCAAGTCTCCACCCCATTGACGTCAATGGGAGTTTGTTTTGGCACCAAAATCAACGGGACTTTCCAA
AATGTCGTAACAACTCCGCCCCATTGACGCAAATGGGCGGTAGGCGTGTACGGTGGGAGGTCTATATAAG
CAGAGCTCGTTTAGTGAACCGTCAGATCGCCTGGAGACGCCATCCACGCTGTTTTGACCTCCATAGAAGA
CACCGGGACCGATCCAGCCTCCGCGGCCGGGAACGGTGCATTGGAACGCGGATTCCCCGTGCCAAGAGTG
ACGTAAGTACCGCCTATAGAGTCTATAGGCCCACCCCCTTGGCTTCTTATGCGACGGATCGATCCCGTAA
TAAGCTTCGAGGTCCGCGGCCGCGTTGACGCGCACGGCAAGAGGCGAGGGGCGGCGACTGGTGAGAGATG
GGTGCGAGAGCGTCAGTATTAAGCGGGGGAGAATTAGATCGATGGGAAAAAATTCGGTTAAGGCCAGGGG
GAAAGAAAAAATATAAATTAAAACATATAGTATGGGCAAGCAGGGAGCTAGAACGATTCGCAGTTAATCC
TGGCCTGTTAGAAACATCAGAAGGCTGTAGACAAATACTGGGACAGCTACAACCATCCCTTCAGACAGGA
TCAGAAGAACTTAGATCATTATATAATACAGTAGCAACCCTCTATTGTGTGCATCAAAGGATAGAGATAA
AAGACACCAAGGAAGCTTTAGACAAGATAGAGGAAGAGCAAAACAAAAGTAAGAAAAAAGCACAGCAAGC
AGCAGCTGACACAGGACACAGCAATCAGGTCAGCCAAAATTACCCTATAGTGCAGAACATCCAGGGGCAA
ATGGTACATCAGGCCATATCACCTAGAACTTTAAATGCATGGGTAAAAGTAGTAGAAGAGAAGGCTTTCA
GCCCAGAAGTGATACCCATGTTTTCAGCATTATCAGAAGGAGCCACCCCACAAGATTTAAACACCATGCT
AAACACAGTGGGGGGACATCAAGCAGCCATGCAAATGTTAAAAGAGACCATCAATGAGGAAGCTGCAGAA
TGGGATAGAGTGCATCCAGTGCATGCAGGGCCTATTGCACCAGGCCAGATGAGAGAACCAAGGGGAAGTG
ACATAGCAGGAACTACTAGTACCCTTCAGGAACAAATAGGATGGATGACACATAATCCACCTATCCCAGT
AGGAGAAATCTATAAAAGATGGATAATCCTGGGATTAAATAAAATAGTAAGAATGTATAGCCCT
[222 nt withheld, positions 5394-5615]
GGGGGACCCGGCCATAAAGCAAGAGTTTTGGCTGAAGCAATGAGCCAAGTAACAAATCCAGCTACCATAA
TGATACAGAAAGGCAATTTTAGGAACCAAAGAAAGACTGTTAAGTGTTTCAATTGTGGCAAAGAAGGGCA
CATAGCCAAAAATTGCAGGGCCCCTAGGAAAAAGGGCTGTTGGAAATGTGGAAAGGAAGGACACCAAATG
AAAGATTGTACTGAGAGACAGGCTAATTTTTTAGGGAAGATCTGGCCTTCCCACAAGGGAAGGCCAGGGA
ATTTTCTTCAGAGCAGACCAGAGCCAACAGCCCCACCAGAAGAGAGCTTCAGGTTTGGGGAAGAGACAAC
AACTCCCTCTCAGAAGCAGGAGCCGATAGACAAGGAACTGTATCCTTTAGCTTCCCTCAGATCACTCTTT
GGCAGCGACCCCTCGTCACAATAAAGATAGGGGGGCAATTAAAGGAAGCTCTATTAGATACAGGAGCAGA
TGATACAGTATTAGAAGAAATGAATTTGCCAGGAAGATGGAAACCAAAAATGATAGGGGGAATTGGAGGT
TTTATCAAAGTAAGACAGTATGATCAGATACTCATAGAAATCTGCGGACATAAAGCTATAGGTACAGTAT
TAGTAGGACCTACACCTGTCAACATAATTGGAAGAAATCTGTTGACTCAGATTGGCTGCACTTTAAATTT
TCCCATTAGTCCTATTGAGACTGTACCAGTAAAATTAAAGCCAGGAATGGATGGCCCAAAAGTTAAACAA
TGGCCATTGACAGAAGAAAAAATAAAAGCATTAGTAGAAATTTGTACAGAAATGGAAAAGGAAGGAAAAA
TTTCAAAAATTGGGCCTGAAAATCCATACAATACTCCAGTATTTGCCATAAAGAAAAAAGACAGTACTAA
ATGGAGAAAATTAGTAGATTTCAGAGAACTTAATAAGAGAACTCAAGATTTCTGGGAAGTTCAATTAGGA
ATACCACATCCTGCAGGGTTAAAACAGAAAAAATCAGTAACAGTACTGGATGTGGGCGATGCATATTTTT
CAGTTCCCTTAGATAAAGACTTCAGGAAGTATACTGCATTTACCATACCTAGTATAAACAATGAGACACC
AGGGATTAGATATCAGTACAATGTGCTTCCACAGGGATGGAAAGGATCACCAGCAATATTCCAGTGTAGC
ATGACAAAAATCTTAGAGCCTTTTAGAAAACAAAATCCAGACATAGTCATCTATCAATACATGGATGATT
TGTATGTAGGATCTGACTTAGAAATAGGGCAGCATAGAACAAAAATAGAGGAACTGAGACAACATCTGTT
GAGGTGGGGATTTACCACACCAGACAAAAAACATCAGAAAGAACCTCCATTCCTTTGGATGGGTTATGAA
CTCCATCCTGATAAATGGACAGTACAGCCTATAGTGCTGCCAGAAAAGGACAGCTGGACTGTCAATGACA
TACAGAAATTAGTGGGAAAATTGAATTGGGCAAGTCAGATTTATGCAGGGATTAAAGTAAGGCAATTATG
TAAACTTCTTAGGGGAACCAAAGCACTAACAGAAGTAGTACCACTAACAGAAGAAGCAGAGCTAGAACTG
GCAGAAAACAGGGAGATTCTAAAAGAACCGGTACATGGAGTGTATTATGACCCATCAAAAGACTTAATAG
CAGAAATACAGAAGCAGGGGCAAGGCCAATGGACATATCAAATTTATCAAGAGCCATTTAAAAATCTGAA
AACAGGAAAGTATGCAAGAATGAAGGGTGCCCACACTAATGATGTGAAACAATTAACAGAGGCAGTACAA
AAAATAGCCACAGAAAGCATAGTAATATGGGGAAAGACTCCTAAATTTAAATTACCCATACAAAAGGAAA
CATGGGAAGCATGGTGGACAGAGTATTGGCAAGCCACCTGGATTCCTGAGTGGGAGTTTGTCAATACCCC
TCCCTTAGTGAAGTTATGGTACCAGTTAGAGAAAGAACCCATAATAGGAGCAGAAACTTTCTATGTAGAT
GGGGCAGCCAATAGGGAAACTAAATTAGGAAAAGCAGGATATGTAACTGACAGAGGAAGACAAAAAGTTG
TCCCCCTAACGGACACAACAAATCAGAAGACTGAGTTACAAGCAATTCATCTAGCTTTGCAGGATTCGGG
ATTAGAAGTAAACATAGTGACAGACTCACAATATGCATTGGGAATCATTCAAGCACAACCAGATAAGAGT
GAATCAGAGTTAGTCAGTCAAATAATAGAGCAGTTAATAAAAAAGGAAAAAGTCTACCTGGCATGGGTAC
CAGCACACAAAGGAATTGGAGGAAATGAACAAGTAGATAAATTGGTCAGTGCTGGAATCAGGAAAGTACT
ATTTTTAGATGGAATAGATAAGGCCCAAGAAGAACATGAGAAATATCACAGTAATTGGAGAGCAATGGCT
AGTGATTTTAACCTACCACCTGTAGTAGCAAAAGAAATAGTAGCCAGCTGTGATAAATGTCAGCTAAAAG
GGGAAGCCATGCATGGACAAGTAGACTGTAGCCCAGGAATATGGCAGCTAGATTGTACACATTTAGAAGG
AAAAGTTATCTTGGTAGCAGTTCATGTAGCCAGTGGATATATAGAAGCAGAAGTAATTCCAGCAGAGACA
GGGCAAGAAACAGCATACTTCCTCTTAAAATTAGCAGGAAGATGGCCAGTAAAAACAGTACATACAGACA
ATGGCAGCAATTTCACCAGTACTACAGTTAAGGCCGCCTGTTGGTGGGCGGGGATCAAGCAGGAATTTGG
CATTCCCTACAATCCCCAAAGTCAAGGAGTAATAGAATCTATGAATAAAGAATTAAAGAAAATTATAGGA
CAGGTAAGAGATCAGGCTGAACATCTTAAGACAGCAGTACAAATGGCAGTATTCATCCACAATTTTAAAA
GAAAAGGGGGGATTGGGGGGTACAGTGCAGGGGAAAGAATAGTAGACATAATAGCAACAGACATACAAAC
TAAAGAATTACAAAAACAAATTACAAAAATTCAAAATTTTCGGGTTTATTACAGGGACAGCAGAGATCCA
GTTTGGAAAGGACCAGCAAAGCTCCTCTGGAAAGGTGAAGGGGCAGTAGTAATACAAGATAATAGTGACA
TAAAAGTAGTGCCAAGAAGAAAAGCAAAGATCATCAGGGATTATGGAAAACAGATGGCAGGTGATGATTG
TGTGGCAAGTAGACAGGATGAGGATTAACACATGGAAAAGATTAGTAAAACACCATATGTATATTTCAAG
GAAAGCTAAGGACTGGTTTTATAGACATCACTATGAAAGTACTAATCCAAAAATAAGTTCAGAAGTACAC
ATCCCACTAGGGGATGCTAAATTAGTAATAACAACATATTGGGGTCTGCATACAGGAGAAAGAGACTGGC
ATTTGGGTCAGGGAGTCTCCATAGAATGGAGGAAAAAGAGATATAGCACACAAGTAGACCCTGACCTAGC
AGACCAACTAATTCATCTGCACTATTTTGATTGTTTTTCAGAATCTGCTATAAGAAATACCATATTAGGA
CGTATAGTTAGTCCTAGGTGTGAATATCAAGCAGGACATAACAAGGTAGGATCTCTACAGTACTTGGCAC
TAGCAGCATTAATAAAACCAAAACAGATAAAGCCACCTTTGCCTAGTGTTAGGAAACTGACAGAGGACAG
ATGGAACAAGCCCCAGAAGACCAAGGGCCACAGAGGGAGCCATACAATGAATGGACACTAGAGCTTTTAG
AGGAACTTAAGAGTGAAGCTGTTAGACATTTTCCTAGGATATGGCTCCATAACTTAGGACAACATATCTA
TGAAACTTACGGGGATACTTGGGCAGGAGTGGAAGCCATAATAAGAATTCTGCAACAACTGCTGTTTATC
CATTTCAGAATTGGGTGTCGACATAGCAGAATAGGCGTTACTCGACAGAGGAGAGCAAGAAATGGAGCCA
GTAGATCCTAGACTAGAGCCCTGGAAGCATCCAGGAAGTCAGCCTAAAACTGCTTGTACCAATTGCTATT
GTAAAAAGTGTTGCTTTCATTGCCAAGTTTGTTTCATGACAAAAGCCTTAGGCATCTCCTATGGCAGGAA
GAAGCGGAGACAGCGACGAAGAGCTCATCAGAACAGTCAGACTCATCAAGCTTCTCTATCAAAGCAGTAA
GTAGTACATGTAATGCAACCTATAATAGTAGCAATAGTAGCATTAGTAGTAGCAATAATAATAGCAATAG
TTGTGTGGTCCATAGTAATCATAGAATATAGGAAAATATTAAGACAAAGAAAAATAGACAGGTTAATTGA
TAGACTAATAGAAAGAGCAGAAGACAGTGGCAATGAGAGTGAAGGAGAAGTATCAGCACTTGTGGAGATG
GGGGTGGAAATGGGGCACCATGCTCCTTGGGATATTGATGATCTGTAGTTGAGCGGCCGCTGATCTTCAG
ACCTGGAGGAGGAGATATGAGGGACAATTGGAGAAGTGAATTATATAAATATAAAGTAGTAAAAATTGAA
CCATTAGGAGTAGCACCCACCAAGGCAAAGAGAAGAGTGGTGCAGAGAGAAAAAAGAGCAGTGGGAATAG
GAGCTTTGTTCCTTGGGTTCTTGGGAGCAGCAGGAAGCACTATGGGCGCAGCGTCAATGACGCTGACGGT
ACAGGCCAGACAATTATTGTCTGGTATAGTGCAGCAGCAGAACAATTTGCTGAGGGCTATTGAGGCGCAA
CAGCATCTGTTGCAACTCACAGTCTGGGGCATCAAGCAGCTCCAGGCAAGAATCCTGGCTGTGGAAAGAT
ACCTAAAGGATCAACAGCTCCTGGGGATTTGGGGTTGCTCTGGAAAACTCATTTGCACCACTGCTGTGCC
TTGGAATGCTAGTTGGAGTAATAAATCTCTGGAACAGATTTGGAATCACACGACCTGGATGGAGTGGGAC
AGAGAAATTAACAATTACACAAGCTTAATACACTCCTTAATTGAAGAATCGCAAAACCAGCAAGAAAAGA
ATGAACAAGAATTATTGGAATTAGATAAATGGGCAAGTTTGTGGAATTGGTTTAACATAACAAATTGGCT
GTGGTATATAAAATTATTCATAATGATAGTAGGAGGCTTGGTAGGTTTAAGAATAGTTTTTGCTGTACTT
TCTATAGTGAATAGAGTTAGGCAGGGATATTCACCATTATCGTTTCAGACCCACCTCCCAACCCCGAGGG
GACCCGACAGGCCCGAAGGAATAGAAGAAGAAGGTGGAGAGAGAGACAGAGACAGATCCATTCGATTAGT
GAACGGATCCTTGGCACTTATCTGGGACGATCTGCGGAGCCTGTGCCTCTTCAGCTACCACCGCTTGAGA
GACTTACTCTTGATTGTAACGAGGATTGTGGAACTTCTGGGACGCAGGGGGTGGGAAGCCCTCAAATATT
GGTGGAATCTCCTACAATATTGGAGTCAGGAGCTAAAGAATAGTGCTGTTAGCTTGCTCAATGCCACAGC
CATAGCAGTAGCTGAGGGGACAGATAGGGTTATAGAAGTAGTACAAGGAGCTTGTAGAGCTATTCGCCAC
ATACCTAGAAGAATAAGACAGGGCTTGGAAAGGATTTTGCTATAAGATGGGTGGCAAGTGGTCAAAAAGT
AGTGTGATTGGATGGCCTACTGTAAGGGAAAGAATGAGACGAGCTGAGCCAGCAGCAGATGGGGTGGGAG
CAGTATCTCGAGACCTAGAAAAACATGGAGCAATCACAAGTAGCAATACAGCAGCTACCAATGCTGATTG
TGCCTGGCTAGAAGCACAAGAGGAGGAGGAGGTGGGTTTTCCAGTCACACCTCAGGTACCTTTAAGACCA
ATGACTTACAAGGCAGCTGTAGATCTTAGCCACTTTTTAAAAGAAAAGGGGGGACTGGAAGGGCTAATTC
ACTCCCAACGAAGACAAGATATCCTTGATCTGTGGATCTACCACACACAAGGCTACTTCCCTGATTGGCA
GAACTACACACCAGGGCCAGGGATCAGATATCCACTGACCTTTGGATGGTGCTACAAGCTAGTACCAGTT
GAGCAAGAGAAGGTAGAAGAAGCCAATGAAGGAGAGAACACCCGCTTGTTACACCCTGTGAGCCTGCATG
GGATGGATGACCCGGAGAGAGAAGTATTAGAGTGGAGGTTTGACAGCCGCCTAGCATTTCATCACATGGC
CCGAGAGCTGCATCCGGAGTACTTCAAGAACTGCTGAGCGGCCGCCCCGGTGACAATTCTTAACTTGTTT
ATTGCAGCTTATAATGGTTACAAATAAAGCAATAGCATCACAAATTTCACAAATAAAGCATTTTTTTCAC
TGCATTCTAGTTGTGGTTTGTCCAAACTCATCAATGTATCTTATCATGTCTGGATCCCTCGAGGTCATCC
TCATCCTGATAAACTGCAAAAGGCTCGAGACTAGGGACAGGATTGGTGACAGAAAAGCCCCATCCTTAGG
CCTCCTCCTTCCTAGTCTCCTGATATTGGGTCTAACCCCCACCTCCTGTTAGGCAGATTCCTTATCTGGT
GACACACCCCCATTTCCTGGAGCCATCTCTCTCCTTGCCAGAACCTCTAAGGTTTGCTTACGATGGAGCC
AGAGAGGATCCTGGGAGGGAGAGCTTGGCAGGGGGTGGGAGGGAAGGGGGGGATGCGTGACCTGCCCGGT
TCTCAGTGGCCACCCTGCGCTACCCTCTCCCAGAACCTGAGCTGCTCTGACGCGGCTGTCTGGTGCGTTT
CACTGATCCTGGTGCTGCAGCTTCCTTACACTTCCCAAGAGGAGAAGCAGTTTGGAAAAACAAAATCAGA
ATAAGTTGGTCCTGAGTTCTAACTTTGGCTCTTCACCTTTCTAGTCCCCAATTTATATTGTTCCTCCGTG
CGTCAGTTTTACCTGTGAGATAAGGCCAGTAGCCAGCCCCGTCCTGGCAGGGCTGTGGTGAGGAGGGGGG
TGTCCGTGTGGAAAACTCCCTTTGTGAGAATGGTGCGTCCTAGGTGTTCACCAGGTCGTGGCCGCCTCTA
CTCCCTTTCTCTTTCTCCATCCTTCTTTCCTTAAAGAGTCCCCAGTGCTATCTGGGACATATTCCTCCGC
CCAGAGCAGGGTCCCGCTTCCCTAAGGCCCTGCTCTGGGCTTCTGGGTTTGAGTCCTTGGCAAGCCCAGG
AGAGGCGCTCAGGCTTCCCTGTCCCCCTTCCTCGTCCACCATCTCATGCCCCTGGCTCTCCTGCCCCTTC
CCTACAGGGGTTCCTGGCTCTG
Features (pLannotate 1.2.2; 26 found; start..end, strand, type, name):
     23..41      -  promoter       T3 promoter: promoter for bacteriophage T3 RNA polymerase
     84..106     -  protein_bind   lac operator (fragment): The lac repressor binds to the lac operator to inhibit transcription in E. coli. This inhibition can be relieved by adding lactose or isopropyl-β-D-thiogalactopyranoside (IPTG). lac repressor encoded by lacI
    110..140     -  promoter       lac promoter: promoter for the E. coli lac operon
    155..176     -  protein_bind   CAP binding site: CAP binding activates transcription in the presence of cAMP. E. coli catabolite activator protein
    189..281     -  CDS            lacI (fragment): lac repressor; lacI; The lac repressor binds to the lac operator to inhibit transcription in E. coli. This inhibition can be relieved by adding lactose or isopropyl-β-D-thiogalactopyranoside (IPTG).
    464..1052    -  rep_origin     ori: high-copy-number ColE1/pMB1/pBR322/pUC origin of replication
   1223..2083    -  CDS            AmpR: β-lactamase; bla; confers resistance to ampicillin, carbenicillin, and related antibiotics
   2084..2188    -  promoter       AmpR promoter: bla
   2241..2669    -  rep_origin     f1 ori (sequence partly withheld): f1 bacteriophage origin of replication; arrow indicates direction of (+) strand synthesis
   2674..2829    -  CDS            lacZα (fragment): LacZα fragment of β-galactosidase; lacZ fragment
   2837..2855    +  promoter       T7 promoter: promoter for bacteriophage T7 RNA polymerase
   3060..3561    +  misc_feature   HA-L: left homology arm from the adeno-associated virus integration site (AAVS1) within intron 1 of the human PPP1R12C gene
   3703..4082    +  enhancer       CMV enhancer: human cytomegalovirus immediate early enhancer
   4083..4286    +  promoter       CMV promoter: human cytomegalovirus (CMV) immediate early promoter
   4422..4471    +  intron         CMV intron (fragment): modified intron A from human cytomegalovirus
   4518..4554    +  misc_feature   HIV-1 Ψ (fragment): packaging signal of human immunodeficiency virus type 1
   4557..6059    +  CDS            HIV-1 gag (sequence partly withheld): gag protein from human immunodeficiency virus 1; gag
   5852..8863    +  CDS            HIV-1 pol: pol protein from human immunodeficiency virus 1; pol
   8808..9383    +  CDS            vif: VIF_HV1N5 - Experimental evidence at protein level: Swiss-Prot protein existence level 1. Counteracts the innate antiviral activity of host APOBEC3F and APOBEC3G. Forms a complex with host APOBEC3F and APOBEC3G thus preventing the entry of these lethally hypermutating enzymes into progeny virions. Recruits an active E3 ubiquitin ligase complex composed of elongin BC, CUL5, and RBX2 to induce polyubiquitination of APOBEC3G and APOBEC3F. In turn, they are directed to the 26S proteasome for degradation. Vif interaction with APOBEC3G also blocks its cytidine deaminase activity in a proteasome-inde
   9597..9812    +  CDS            tat (fragment): TAT_HV1H2 - Experimental evidence at protein level: Swiss-Prot protein existence level 1. Extracellular circulating Tat can be endocytosed by surrounding uninfected cells via the binding to several surface receptors such as CD26, CXCR4, heparan sulfate proteoglycans (HSPG) or LDLR. Neurons are rarely infected, but they internalize Tat via their LDLR. Through its interaction with nuclear HATs, Tat is potentially able to control the acetylation-dependent cellular gene expression. Modulates the expression of many cellular genes involved in cell survival, proliferation or in coding for cytokines o
   9828..10070   +  CDS            vpu: VPU_HV1B1 - Experimental evidence at protein level: Swiss-Prot protein existence level 1. Enhances virion budding by targeting host CD4 and Tetherin/BST2 to proteasome degradation. Degradation of CD4 prevents any unwanted premature interactions between viral Env and its host receptor CD4 in the endoplasmic reticulum. Degradation of antiretroviral protein Tetherin/BST2 is important for virion budding, as BST2 tethers new viral particles to the host cell membrane. Mechanistically, Vpu bridges either CD4 or BST2 to BTRC, a substrate recognition subunit of the Skp1/Cullin/F-box protein E3 ubiquiti
  10234..10467   +  misc_feature   RRE: The Rev response element (RRE) of HIV-1 allows for Rev-dependent mRNA export from the nucleus to the cytoplasm.
  10844..11118   +  CDS            Rev (fragment): human immunodeficiency virus 1 (HIV-1) Rev protein; rev; enhances nuclear export of unspliced and incompletely spliced viral mRNAs
  11262..11879   +  CDS            nef: NEF_HV1LW - Experimental evidence at protein level: Swiss-Prot protein existence level 1. Extracellular Nef protein targets CD4(+) T-lymphocytes for apoptosis by interacting with CXCR4 surface receptors. From Human immunodeficiency virus type 1 group M subtype B (isolate LW123) (HIV-1).
  11907..12041   +  polyA_signal   SV40 poly(A) signal: SV40 polyadenylation signal
  12085..4       +  misc_feature   HA-R (across the origin): right homology arm from the adeno-associated virus integration site (AAVS1) within intron 1 of the human PPP1R12C gene
