[The description below was written by a language model from this plasmid's Addgene catalogue record and pLannotate feature annotations shown in this document.]
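Description:
pAAVS1-delta8.2R is a homology-directed repair donor plasmid built on the pBlueScript KS+ backbone, designed to place an envelope-deficient HIV-1 expression cassette into the human AAVS1 safe-harbour locus. It is propagated in E. coli through a high-copy ColE1/pUC-type origin with ampicillin selection (AmpR), and retains the usual pBlueScript elements: an f1 phage origin, lac promoter/operator and lacZα remnants, and flanking T7 and T3 promoters. The catalogue entry gives a total size of about 12.9 kb, in line with the sequenced record. The stated insert size of roughly 1 kb is far smaller than the whole cassette and is closer to the combined length of the homology arms.

The payload lies between left and right AAVS1 homology arms, derived from intron 1 of the human PPP1R12C gene, which direct recombination at a nuclease-induced break in that locus. Between the arms, a CMV enhancer/promoter with a fragment of CMV intron A drives an HIV-1 packaging-type cassette: only a short fragment of the Ψ packaging signal, followed by gag and pol, then vif, tat, vpu, the Rev response element, rev and nef, ending in an SV40 polyadenylation signal. No env coding sequence is annotated, consistent with the stated env-negative design. The RRE together with Rev allows nuclear export of the unspliced gag-pol transcript. No LTRs and no mammalian selection marker or reporter are annotated. The associated work concerns gene editing in human lymphoid cells, comparing donor DNA, nuclease type and cell selection methods. The donor therefore serves to knock viral structural, enzymatic and accessory gene expression into a defined genomic site; the nuclease itself must be supplied separately.
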