Addgene plasmid #89706: pAAVS1-delta8.2R
Purpose: Donor plasmid for HIV-1 env- integration into human AAVS1 locus
Depositing lab: Dmitriy Mazurov. Depositing organization: Institute of Gene Biology (RAS). Publication: Gene Editing in Human Lymphoid Cells: Role for Donor DNA, Type of Genomic Nuclease and Cell Selection Method. Zotova A, Lopatukhina E, Filatov A, Khaitov M, Mazurov D. Viruses. 2017 Nov 2;9(11). pii: v9110325. doi: 10.3390/v9110325. PubMed 29099045.
Backbone
  Vector backbone: pBlueScript KS+
  Total vector size (bp): 12923
  Vector type: Unspecified
Growth in bacteria
  Bacterial resistance: Ampicillin, 100 μg/mL
  Growth temperature: 30°C
  Growth strain: NEB Stable
  Copy number: High Copy
Gene/Insert
  Gene/Insert name: AAVS1-delta8.2R
  Insert size (bp): 1050
  Promoter: CMV
  Cloning method: Restriction Enzyme; 5′ cloning site MluI (unknown if destroyed); 3′ cloning site XhoI (unknown if destroyed)
  Sequencing primers: 5′ GTAAAACGACGGCCAG; 3′ CAGGAAACAGCTATGAC
Terms and licenses: Academic/Nonprofit Terms; Industry Terms: Not Available to Industry
How to cite: pAAVS1-delta8.2R was a gift from Dmitriy Mazurov (Addgene plasmid # 89706 ; http://n2t.net/addgene:89706 ; RRID:Addgene_89706)
